>Addgene plasmid #184700 | pLV-EF1a-ArgSen | addgene full sequence | sequence record 363308 | Addgene NGS Result
GTGCTACAAGCTAGTACCAGTTGAGCCAGATAAGGTAGAAGAGGCCAATAAAGGAGAGAACACCAGCTTG
TTACACCCTGTGAGCCTGCATGGGATGGATGACCCGGAGAGAGAAGTGTTAGAGTGGAGGTTTGACAGCC
GCCTAGCATTTCATCACGTGGCCCGAGAGCTGCATCCGGAGTACTTCAAGAACTGCTGATATCGAGCTTG
CTACAAGGGACTTTCCGCTGGGGACTTTCCAGGGAGGCGTGGCCTGGGCGGGACTGGGGAGTGGCGAGCC
CTCAGATCCTGCATATAAGCAGCTGCTTTTTGCCTGTACTGGGTCTCTCTGGTTAGACCAGATCTGAGCC
TGGGAGCTCTCTGGCTAACTAGGGAACCCACTGCTTAAGCCTCAATAAAGCTTGCCTTGAGTGCTTCAAG
TAGTGTGTGCCCGTCTGTTGTGTGACTCTGGTAACTAGAGATCCCTCAGACCCTTTTAGTCAGTGTGGAA
AATCTCTAGCAGTAGTAGTTCATGTCATCTTATTATTCAGTATTTATAACTTGCAAAGAAATGAATATCA
GAGAGTGAGAGGCCTTGACATTGCTAGCGTTTACCGTCGACCTCTAGCTAGAGCTTGGCGTAATCATGGT
CATAGCTGTTTCCTGTGTGAAATTGTTATCCGCTCACAATTCCACACAACATACGAGCCGGAAGCATAAA
GTGTAAAGCCTGGGGTGCCTAATGAGTGAGCTAACTCACATTAATTGCGTTGCGCTCACTGCCCGCTTTC
CAGTCGGGAAACCTGTCGTGCCAGCTGCATTAATGAATCGGCCAACGCGCGGGGAGAGGCGGTTTGCGTA
TTGGGCGCTCTTCCGCTTCCTCGCTCACTGACTCGCTGCGCTCGGTCGTTCGGCTGCGGCGAGCGGTATC
AGCTCACTCAAAGGCGGTAATACGGTTATCCACAGAATCAGGGGATAACGCAGGAAAGAACATGTGAGCA
AAAGGCCAGCAAAAGGCCAGGAACCGTAAAAAGGCCGCGTTGCTGGCGTTTTTCCATAGGCTCCGCCCCC
CTGACGAGCATCACAAAAATCGACGCTCAAGTCAGAGGTGGCGAAACCCGACAGGACTATAAAGATACCA
GGCGTTTCCCCCTGGAAGCTCCCTCGTGCGCTCTCCTGTTCCGACCCTGCCGCTTACCGGATACCTGTCC
GCCTTTCTCCCTTCGGGAAGCGTGGCGCTTTCTCATAGCTCACGCTGTAGGTATCTCAGTTCGGTGTAGG
TCGTTCGCTCCAAGCTGGGCTGTGTGCACGAACCCCCCGTTCAGCCCGACCGCTGCGCCTTATCCGGTAA
CTATCGTCTTGAGTCCAACCCGGTAAGACACGACTTATCGCCACTGGCAGCAGCCACTGGTAACAGGATT
AGCAGAGCGAGGTATGTAGGCGGTGCTACAGAGTTCTTGAAGTGGTGGCCTAACTACGGCTACACTAGAA
GAACAGTATTTGGTATCTGCGCTCTGCTGAAGCCAGTTACCTTCGGAAAAAGAGTTGGTAGCTCTTGATC
CGGCAAACAAACCACCGCTGGTAGCGGTGGTTTTTTTGTTTGCAAGCAGCAGATTACGCGCAGAAAAAAA
GGATCTCAAGAAGATCCTTTGATCTTTTCTACGGGGTCTGACGCTCAGTGGAACGAAAACTCACGTTAAG
GGATTTTGGTCATGAGATTATCAAAAAGGATCTTCACCTAGATCCTTTTAAATTAAAAATGAAGTTTTAA
ATCAATCTAAAGTATATATGAGTAAACTTGGTCTGACAGTTACCAATGCTTAATCAGTGAGGCACCTATC
TCAGCGATCTGTCTATTTCGTTCATCCATAGTTGCCTGACTCCCCGTCGTGTAGATAACTACGATACGGG
AGGGCTTACCATCTGGCCCCAGTGCTGCAATGATACCGCGAGACCCACGCTCACCGGCTCCAGATTTATC
AGCAATAAACCAGCCAGCCGGAAGGGCCGAGCGCAGAAGTGGTCCTGCAACTTTATCCGCCTCCATCCAG
TCTATTAATTGTTGCCGGGAAGCTAGAGTAAGTAGTTCGCCAGTTAATAGTTTGCGCAACGTTGTTGCCA
TTGCTACAGGCATCGTGGTGTCACGCTCGTCGTTTGGTATGGCTTCATTCAGCTCCGGTTCCCAACGATC
AAGGCGAGTTACATGATCCCCCATGTTGTGCAAAAAAGCGGTTAGCTCCTTCGGTCCTCCGATCGTTGTC
AGAAGTAAGTTGGCCGCAGTGTTATCACTCATGGTTATGGCAGCACTGCATAATTCTCTTACTGTCATGC
CATCCGTAAGATGCTTTTCTGTGACTGGTGAGTACTCAACCAAGTCATTCTGAGAATAGTGTATGCGGCG
ACCGAGTTGCTCTTGCCCGGCGTCAATACGGGATAATACCGCGCCACATAGCAGAACTTTAAAAGTGCTC
ATCATTGGAAAACGTTCTTCGGGGCGAAAACTCTCAAGGATCTTACCGCTGTTGAGATCCAGTTCGATGT
AACCCACTCGTGCACCCAACTGATCTTCAGCATCTTTTACTTTCACCAGCGTTTCTGGGTGAGCAAAAAC
AGGAAGGCAAAATGCCGCAAAAAAGGGAATAAGGGCGACACGGAAATGTTGAATACTCATACTCTTCCTT
TTTCAATATTATTGAAGCATTTATCAGGGTTATTGTCTCATGAGCGGATACATATTTGAATGTATTTAGA
AAAATAAACAAATAGGGGTTCCGCGCACATTTCCCCGAAAAGTGCCACCTGACGTCGACGGATCGGGAGA
TCAACTTGTTTATTGCAGCTTATAATGGTTACAAATAAAGCAATAGCATCACAAATTTCACAAATAAAGC
ATTTTTTTCACTGCATTCTAGTTGTGGTTTGTCCAAACTCATCAATGTATCTTATCATGTCTGGATCAAC
TGGATAACTCAAGCTAACCAAAATCATCCCAAACTTCCCACCCCATACCCTATTACCACTGCCAATTACC
TGTGGTTTCATTTACTCTAAACCTGTGATTCCTCTGAATTATTTTCATTTTAAAGAAATTGTATTTGTTA
AATATGTACTACAAACTTAGTAGTTGGAAGGGCTAATTCACTCCCAAAGAAGACAAGATATCCTTGATCT
GTGGATCTACCACACACAAGGCTACTTCCCTGATTAGCAGAACTACACACCAGGGCCAGGGGTCAGATAT
CCACTGACCTTTGGATGGTGCTACAAGCTAGTACCAGTTGAGCCAGATAAGGTAGAAGAGGCCAATAAAG
GAGAGAACACCAGCTTGTTACACCCTGTGAGCCTGCATGGGATGGATGACCCGGAGAGAGAAGTGTTAGA
GTGGAGGTTTGACAGCCGCCTAGCATTTCATCACGTGGCCCGAGAGCTGCATCCGGAGTACTTCAAGAAC
TGCTGATATCGAGCTTGCTACAAGGGACTTTCCGCTGGGGACTTTCCAGGGAGGCGTGGCCTGGGCGGGA
CTGGGGAGTGGCGAGCCCTCAGATCCTGCATATAAGCAGCTGCTTTTTGCCTGTACTGGGTCTCTCTGGT
TAGACCAGATCTGAGCCTGGGAGCTCTCTGGCTAACTAGGGAACCCACTGCTTAAGCCTCAATAAAGCTT
GCCTTGAGTGCTTCAAGTAGTGTGTGCCCGTCTGTTGTGTGACTCTGGTAACTAGAGATCCCTCAGACCC
TTTTAGTCAGTGTGGAAAATCTCTAGCAGTGGCGCCCGAACAGGGACTTGAAAGCGAAAGGGAAACCAGA
GGAGCTCTCTCGACGCAGGACTCGGCTTGCTGAAGCGCGCACGGCAAGAGGCGAGGGGCGGCGACTGGTG
AGTACGCCAAAAATTTTGACTAGCGGAGGCTAGAAGGAGAGAGATGGGTGCGAGAGCGTCAGTATTAAGC
GGGGGAGAATTAGATCGCGATGGGAAAAAATTCGGTTAAGGCCAGGGGGAAAGAAAAAATATAAATTAAA
ACATATAGTATGGGCAAGCAGGGAGCTAGAACGATTCGCAGTTAATCCTGGCCTGTTAGAAACATCAGAA
GGCTGTAGACAAATACTGGGACAGCTACAACCATCCCTTCAGACAGGATCAGAAGAACTTAGATCATTAT
ATAATACAGTAGCAACCCTCTATTGTGTGCATCAAAGGATAGAGATAAAAGACACCAAGGAAGCTTTAGA
CAAGATAGAGGAAGAGCAAAACAAAAGTAAGACCACCGCACAGCAAGCGGCCGGCCGCTGATCTTCAGAC
CTGGAGGAGGAGATATGAGGGACAATTGGAGAAGTGAATTATATAAATATAAAGTAGTAAAAATTGAACC
ATTAGGAGTAGCACCCACCAAGGCAAAGAGAAGAGTGGTGCAGAGAGAAAAAAGAGCAGTGGGAATAGGA
GCTTTGTTCCTTGGGTTCTTGGGAGCAGCAGGAAGCACTATGGGCGCAGCGTCAATGACGCTGACGGTAC
AGGCCAGACAATTATTGTCTGGTATAGTGCAGCAGCAGAACAATTTGCTGAGGGCTATTGAGGCGCAACA
GCATCTGTTGCAACTCACAGTCTGGGGCATCAAGCAGCTCCAGGCAAGAATCCTGGCTGTGGAAAGATAC
CTAAAGGATCAACAGCTCCTGGGGATTTGGGGTTGCTCTGGAAAACTCATTTGCACCACTGCTGTGCCTT
GGAATGCTAGTTGGAGTAATAAATCTCTGGAACAGATTTGGAATCACACGACCTGGATGGAGTGGGACAG
AGAAATTAACAATTACACAAGCTTAATACACTCCTTAATTGAAGAATCGCAAAACCAGCAAGAAAAGAAT
GAACAAGAATTATTGGAATTAGATAAATGGGCAAGTTTGTGGAATTGGTTTAACATAACAAATTGGCTGT
GGTATATAAAATTATTCATAATGATAGTAGGAGGCTTGGTAGGTTTAAGAATAGTTTTTGCTGTACTTTC
TATAGTGAATAGAGTTAGGCAGGGATATTCACCATTATCGTTTCAGACCCACCTCCCAACCCCGAGGGGA
CCCGACAGGCCCGAAGGAATAGAAGAAGAAGGTGGAGAGAGAGACAGAGACAGATCCATTCGATTAGTGA
ACGGATCTCGACGGTATCGCCTTTAAAAGAAAAGGGGGGATTGGGGGGTACAGTGCAGGGGAAAGAATAG
TAGACATAATAGCAACAGACATACAAACTAAAGAATTACAAAAACAAATTACAAAAATTCAAAATTTTCG
GGTTTATTACAGGGACAGCAGAGATCCAGTTTATCGATGAGGCCCTTTCGTCTTCACTCGAGGTGCCCGT
CAGTGGGCAGAGCGCACATCGCCCACAGTCCCCGAGAAGTTGGGGGGAGGGGTCGGCAATTGAACCGGTG
CCTAGAGAAGGTGGCGCGGGGTAAACTGGGAAAGTGATGTCGTGTACTGGCTCCGCCTTTTTCCCGAGGG
TGGGGGAGAACCGTATATAAGTGCAGTAGTCGCCGTGAACGTTCTTTTTCGCAACGGGTTTGCCGCCAGA
ACACAGGTAAGTGCCGTGTGTGGTTCCCGCGGGCCTGGCCTCTTTACGGGTTATGGCCCTTGCGTGCCTT
GAATTACTTCCACCTGGCTGCAGTACGTGATTCTTGATCCCGAGCTTCGGGTTGGAAGTGGGTGGGAGAG
TTCGAGGCCTTGCGCTTAAGGAGCCCCTTCGCCTCGTGCTTGAGTTGAGGCCTGGCCTGGGCGCTGGGGC
CGCCGCGTGCGAATCTGGTGGCACCTTCGCGCCTGTCTCGCTGCTTTCGATAAGTCTCTAGCCATTTAAA
ATTTTTGATGACCTGCTGCGACGCTTTTTTTCTGGCAAGATAGTCTTGTAAATGCGGGCCAAGATCTGCA
CACTGGTATTTCGGTTTTTGGGGCCGCGGGCGGCGACGGGGCCCGTGCGTCCCAGCGCACATGTTCGGCG
AGGCGGGGCCTGCGAGCGCGGCCACCGAGAATCGGACGGGGGTAGTCTCAAGCTGGCCGGCCTGCTCTGG
TGCCTGGCCTCGCGCCGCCGTGTATCGCCCCGCCCTGGGCGGCAAGGCTGGCCCGGTCGGCACCAGTTGC
GTGAGCGGAAAGATGGCCGCTTCCCGGCCCTGCTGCAGGGAGCTCAAAATGGAGGACGCGGCGCTCGGGA
GAGCGGGCGGGTGAGTCACCCACACAAAGGAAAAGGGCCTTTCCGTCCTCAGCCGTCGCTTCATGTGACT
CCACGGAGTACCGGGCGCCGTCCAGGCACCTCGATTAGTTCTCGAGCTTTTGGAGTACGTCGTCTTTAGG
TTGGGGGGAGGGGTTTTATGCGATGGAGTTTCCCCACACTGAGTGGGTGGAGACTGAAGTTAGGCCAGCT
TGGCACTTGATGTAATTCTCCTTGGAATTTGCCCTTTTTGAGTTTGGATCTTGGTTCATTCTCAAGCCTC
AGACAGTGGTTCAAAGTTTTTTTCTTCCATTTCAGGTGTCGTGAGGATCTGGCGCGCCCACCATGGCGCC
TGTTGCTGGGTCCGAACTCCCCCGACGCCCTCTCCCTCCAGCGGCGCAGGAAAGGGACGCAGAACCTCGC
CCCCCCCACGGGGGACTTGGTAAGGACCCCAATGATCCCACAGCTGACGTAGAGATCAACCCGGACTTGA
AACCGATAATCGGGCGAGACAGCGGAAGGGCGTTGGCGGAAGTCCTGAAAAAACCAGTGGCTTCCCGACA
GCTTCAAGGCATGACCAATGGGCGAACGTCTTCAAGGGGACAACTGCTGAAAGAGTTTCAGCTGAAACCA
ATTGGAAAGAAGATGAGCTCCGCTGTTGGCTTTGTGCCCGATACCGGCCCTATGCATGCTAGCATGCAAG
TTACTTTGAAAACTCTCCAGCAACAGACCTTTAAGATAGATATAGATCCAGAGGAAACAGTAAAGGCGTT
GAAAGAAAAAATTGAAAGTGAGAAAGGCAAAGACGCTTTTCCAGTTGCTGGGCAGAAACTCATATACGCC
GGAAAGATCCTCAACGACGACACGGCTTTGAAAGAGTATAAAATAGACGAGAAGAATTTCGTGGTCGTCA
TGGTGACAAAGCCGAAAGCATTCGAATCTAGAGGATCAGCGGGTTCAGCGGCAGGTAGCGGCGAGTTCCG
CGAAAGGTGCCGGCCACGGGACCGCTATAGGCCACGCGAAAGATGCAGGTGTAGGGACCGGATGCGGGCG
AGGGAGCGGACGAGACAACGGGACAGGTGTAGGTCACGAGAGAGGGAATTCGTCGACGGAAGCGGAGCTA
CTAACTTCAGCCTGCTGAAGCAGGCTGGCGACGTGGAGGAGAACCCTGGACCTGTCGACGGATCCATGAG
TAAGGGCGAGGAGGATAACATGGCTATTATTAAAGAATTTATGAGATTCAAAGTTCACGTGGAAGGGTCC
GTGAATGGTCACGAATTTGAGATCGAAGGTGAAGGAAAGGGAAGACCCTACGAAGGTACTCAGACAGCTA
AGTTGAAGGTAACGAAGGGTGGTCCCCTCCCGTTTGCTTGGGATATCCTCAGCCCCCAATTTATGTACGG
TAGCCGCGCTTATGTTAAACATCCGGCGGACATACCAGATTACTGGAAGCTGAGCTTCCCGGAGGGGTTT
AAGTGGGAGAGGGTTATGAACTTCGAGGATGGAGGTGTGGTTACCGTGACCCAAGACAGTAGCCTGCAGG
ATGGAGAATTTATATATAAGGTGAAACTCAGAGGCACCAACTTTCCCTCTGACGGCCCAGTGATGCAGAA
GAAAACGATGGGATGGGAGGCATCAACCGAACGGATGTACCCTGAAGATGGGGCTTTGAAGGGTGAAATA
AAACAACGGTTGAAGCTTAAAGATGGGGGCCACTACGATGCCGAGGTAAAGACGACTTATAAGGCAAAAA
AACCCGTACAACTTCCAGGGGCGTACAACGTAAATATAAAATTGGACATAACTTCACACAATGAAGATTA
TACTATTGTCGAGCAGTACGAACGGAGCGAAGGACGGCATTCTACTGGCGGTATGGATGAGCTTTACAAG
CCAAAGAAGAAGCGTAAGGTATAAGCGGCCGCTCTAGAGTCGACGGGCCGCGGTAACAATTGTTAACTAA
CTTAAGCTAGCAACGGTTTCCCTCTAGCGGGATCAATTCCGCCCCCCCCCCCTAACGTTACTGGCCGAAG
CCGCTTGGAATAAGGCCGGTGTGCGTTTGTCTATATGTTATTTTCCACCATATTGCCGTCTTTTGGCAAT
GTGAGGGCCCGGAAACCTGGCCCTGTCTTCTTGACGAGCATTCCTAGGGGTCTTTCCCCTCTCGCCAAAG
GAATGCAAGGTCTGTTGAATGTCGTGAAGGAAGCAGTTCCTCTGGAAGCTTCTTGAAGACAAACAACGTC
TGTAGCGACCCTTTGCAGGCAGCGGAACCCCCCACCTGGCGACAGGTGCCTCTGCGGCCAAAAGCCACGT
GTATAAGATACACCTGCAAAGGCGGCACAACCCCAGTGCCACGTTGTGAGTTGGATAGTTGTGGAAAGAG
TCAAATGGCTCTCCTCAAGCGTATTCAACAAGGGGCTGAAGGATGCCCAGAAGGTACCCCATTGTATGGG
ATCTGATCTGGGGCCTCGGTGCACATGCTTTACATGTGTTTAGTCGAGGTTAAAAAAACGTCTAGGCCCC
CCGAACCACGGGGACGTGGTTTTCCTTTGAAAAACACGATAATACCATGACCGAGTACAAGCCCACGGTG
CGCCTCGCCACCCGCGACGACGTCCCCAGGGCCGTACGCACCCTCGCCGCCGCGTTCGCCGACTACCCCG
CCACGCGCCACACCGTCGATCCGGACCGCCACATCGAGCGGGTCACCGAGCTGCAAGAACTCTTCCTCAC
GCGCGTCGGGCTCGACATCGGCAAGGTGTGGGTCGCGGACGACGGCGCCGCGGTGGCGGTCTGGACCACG
CCGGAGAGCGTCGAAGCGGGGGCGGTGTTCGCCGAGATCGGCCCGCGCATGGCCGAGTTGAGCGGTTCCC
GGCTGGCCGCGCAGCAACAGATGGAAGGCCTCCTGGCGCCGCACCGGCCCAAGGAGCCCGCGTGGTTCCT
GGCCACCGTCGGCGTCTCGCCCGACCACCAGGGCAAGGGTCTGGGCAGCGCCGTCGTGCTCCCCGGAGTG
GAGGCGGCCGAGCGCGCCGGGGTGCCCGCCTTCCTGGAGACCTCCGCGCCCCGCAACCTCCCCTTCTACG
AGCGGCTCGGCTTCACCGTCACCGCCGACGTCGAGGTGCCCGAAGGACCGCGCACCTGGTGCATGACCCG
CAAGCCCGGTGCCTGACCCGGGCGGGGCGCGTCTGGAACAATCAACCTCTGGATTACAAAATTTGTGAAA
GATTGACTGGTATTCTTAACTATGTTGCTCCTTTTACGCTATGTGGATACGCTGCTTTAATGCCTTTGTA
TCATGCTATTGCTTCCCGTATGGCTTTCATTTTCTCCTCCTTGTATAAATCCTGGTTGCTGTCTCTTTAT
GAGGAGTTGTGGCCCGTTGTCAGGCAACGTGGCGTGGTGTGCACTGTGTTTGCTGACGCAACCCCCACTG
GTTGGGGCATTGCCACCACCTGTCAGCTCCTTTCCGGGACTTTCGCTTTCCCCCTCCCTATTGCCACGGC
GGAACTCATCGCCGCCTGCCTTGCCCGCTGCTGGACAGGGGCTCGGCTGTTGGGCACTGACAATTCCGTG
GTGTTGTCGGGGAAGCTGACGTCCTTTCCATGGCTGCTCGCCTGTGTTGCCACCTGGATTCTGCGCGGGA
CGTCCTTCTGCTACGTCCCTTCGGCCCTCAATCCAGCGGACCTTCCTTCCCGCGGCCTGCTGCCGGCTCT
GCGGCCTCTTCCGCGTCTTCGCCTTCGCCCTCAGACGAGTCGGATCTCCCTTTGGGCCGCCTCCCCGCCT
GGAATTAATTCTGCAGTCGAGACCTAGAAAAACATGGAGCAATCACAAGTAGCAATACAGCAGCTACCAA
TGCTGATTGTGCCTGGCTAGAAGCACAAGAGGAGGAGGAGGTGGGTTTTCCAGTCACACCTCAGGTACCT
TTAAGACCAATGACTTACAAGGCAGCTGTAGATCTTAGCCACTTTTTAAAAGAAAAGAGGGGACTGGAAG
GGCTAATTCACTCCCAACGAAGACAAGATATCCTTGATCTGTGGATCTACCACACACAAGGCTACTTCCC
TGATTAGCAGAACTACACACCAGGGCCAGGGGTCAGATATCCACTGACCTTTGGATG
Features (pLannotate 1.2.2; 26 found; start..end, strand, type, name):
    244..501     +  LTR            5' LTR (truncated): truncated 5' long terminal repeat (LTR) from HIV-1
    653..669     -  protein_bind   lac operator: The lac repressor binds to the lac operator to inhibit transcription in E. coli. This inhibition can be relieved by adding lactose or isopropyl-β-D-thiogalactopyranoside (IPTG). lac repressor encoded by lacI
    677..707     -  promoter       lac promoter: promoter for the E. coli lac operon
    722..743     -  protein_bind   CAP binding site: CAP binding activates transcription in the presence of cAMP. E. coli catabolite activator protein
    756..848     -  CDS            lacI (fragment): lac repressor; lacI; The lac repressor binds to the lac operator to inhibit transcription in E. coli. This inhibition can be relieved by adding lactose or isopropyl-β-D-thiogalactopyranoside (IPTG).
   1031..1619    -  rep_origin     ori: high-copy-number ColE1/pMB1/pBR322/pUC origin of replication
   1790..2650    -  CDS            AmpR: β-lactamase; bla; confers resistance to ampicillin, carbenicillin, and related antibiotics
   2651..2755    -  promoter       AmpR promoter: bla
   2803..2937    +  polyA_signal   SV40 poly(A) signal: SV40 polyadenylation signal
   3104..3433    +  CDS            nef (fragment): NEF_HV1BR - Experimental evidence at protein level: Swiss-Prot protein existence level 1. Extracellular Nef protein targets CD4(+) T-lymphocytes for apoptosis by interacting with CXCR4 surface receptors (PubMed:14990729). From Human immunodeficiency virus type 1 group M subtype B (isolate BRU/LAI) (HIV-1).
   3481..3738    +  LTR            5' LTR (truncated): truncated 5' long terminal repeat (LTR) from HIV-1
   3785..3910    +  misc_feature   HIV-1 Ψ: packaging signal of human immunodeficiency virus type 1
   3894..4232    +  CDS            HIV-1 gag (fragment): gag protein from human immunodeficiency virus 1; gag
   4407..4640    +  misc_feature   RRE: The Rev response element (RRE) of HIV-1 allows for Rev-dependent mRNA export from the nucleus to the cytoplasm.
   5017..5117    +  CDS            Rev (fragment): human immunodeficiency virus 1 (HIV-1) Rev protein; rev; enhances nuclear export of unspliced and incompletely spliced viral mRNAs
   5132..5247    +  misc_feature   cPPT/CTS: central polypurine tract and central termination sequence of HIV-1 (lacking the first T)
   5325..5536    +  promoter       EF-1α core promoter: core promoter for human elongation factor EF-1α
   5537..6475    +  intron         EF-1α intron A: intron upstream of the start codon of human EF-1α
   6509..6598    +  CDS            TYMS (fragment): TYSY_HUMAN - Also known as TS. Experimental evidence at protein level: Swiss-Prot protein existence level 1. Contributes to the de novo mitochondrial thymidylate biosynthesis pathway. From Homo sapiens (Human).
   6593..6841    +  CDS            P/V (fragment): PHOSP_MEASE - Experimental evidence at protein level: Swiss-Prot protein existence level 1. Essential component of the RNA polymerase and the nascent chain assembly complex. Also required during RNA synthesis. From Measles virus (strain Edmonston) (MeV) (Subacute sclerose panencephalitis virus).
   6854..7099    +  CDS            Rad23b (fragment): RD23B_RAT - Experimental evidence at protein level: Swiss-Prot protein existence level 1. The XPC complex is proposed to represent the first factor bound at the sites of DNA damage and together with other core recognition factors, Xpa, RPA and the TFIIH complex, is part of the pre-incision (or initial recognition) complex. The XPC complex recognizes a wide spectrum of damaged DNA characterized by distortions of the DNA helix such as single-stranded loops, mismatched bubbles or single-stranded overhangs. The orientation of XPC complex binding appears to be crucial for inducing a productive NER.
   7349..8050    +  CDS            mCherry: mCherry is a basic (constitutively fluorescent) red fluorescent protein published in 2004, derived from Discosoma sp.. It is reported to be a very rapidly-maturing monomer with low acid sensitivity.
   8163..8724    +  misc_feature   IRES: internal ribosome entry site (IRES) of the encephalomyocarditis virus (EMCV)
   8727..9326    +  CDS            PuroR: puromycin N-acetyltransferase; pac from Streptomyces alboniger; confers resistance to puromycin
   9350..9938    +  misc_feature   WPRE: woodchuck hepatitis virus posttranscriptional regulatory element
   9955..196     +  CDS            nef (fragment) (across the origin): NEF_HV1BR - Experimental evidence at protein level: Swiss-Prot protein existence level 1. Extracellular Nef protein targets CD4(+) T-lymphocytes for apoptosis by interacting with CXCR4 surface receptors (PubMed:14990729). From Human immunodeficiency virus type 1 group M subtype B (isolate BRU/LAI) (HIV-1).
