[The description below was written by a language model from this plasmid's Addgene catalogue record and pLannotate feature annotations shown in this document.]
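Description:
pLV-EF1a-ArgSen is an HIV-1-based lentiviral transfer plasmid for mammalian expression, built on the pLV-EF1a-IRES-Puro backbone. It is propagated in E. coli through a high-copy ColE1/pUC-type origin with ampicillin selection (AmpR, β-lactamase). The viral portion carries the elements needed for the vector RNA to be packaged and delivered when helper functions are supplied in trans: LTR sequences flanking the cassette (both annotated by the software as truncated 5′ LTRs, each preceded by a nef fragment), the Ψ packaging signal with an adjoining gag fragment, the Rev response element for nuclear export of the unspliced genome, and the cPPT/CTS, which aids nuclear import. An SV40 poly(A) signal and remnants of lac regulatory sequence lie in the bacterial backbone.

The payload is a single bicistronic transcription unit driven by the human EF-1α core promoter with its intron A. The synthetic ArgSen insert, about 1.6 kb and cloned between AscI and NotI, is annotated as a series of short coding segments resembling fragments of human TYMS, the measles virus P/V protein and rat Rad23b, followed by a complete mCherry red fluorescent protein. These similarity-based calls may not reflect the design logic, which the record does not spell out. The associated publication title describes an intracellular arginine-dependent translation sensor, so mCherry presumably serves as the readout. Downstream, an EMCV IRES drives puromycin N-acetyltransferase from the same transcript, allowing selection of transduced cells, and a WPRE enhances transcript expression. The construct is used to generate stable sensor-expressing cell lines for following arginine starvation responses, as in the ASS1-negative cells studied in the cited work.
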