Addgene plasmid #184700: pLV-EF1a-ArgSen
Purpose: Lentiviral transfer plasmid for expression of ArgSen
Depositing lab: Brian Van Tine. Depositing organization: Washington University in Saint Louis. Publication: Intracellular arginine-dependent translation sensor reveals the dynamics of arginine starvation response and resistance in ASS1-negative cells. Rogers LC, Zhou J, Baker A, Schutt CR, Panda PK, Van Tine BA. Cancer Metab. 2021 Jan 21;9(1):4. doi: 10.1186/s40170-021-00238-9. PubMed 33478587.
Backbone
  Vector backbone: pLV-EF1a-IRES-Puro
  Backbone manufacturer: Addgene
  Backbone size w/o insert (bp): 8693
  Vector type: Mammalian Expression, Lentiviral
  Selectable markers: Puromycin
Growth in bacteria
  Bacterial resistance: Ampicillin, 100 μg/mL
  Growth temperature: 37°C
  Growth strain: NEB Stable
  Copy number: High Copy
Gene/Insert
  Gene/Insert name: ArgSen
  Species: Synthetic
  Insert size (bp): 1584
  Promoter: EF1a
  Cloning method: Restriction Enzyme; 5′ cloning site AscI (not destroyed); 3′ cloning site NotI (not destroyed)
  Sequencing primers: 5′ TCAAGCCTCAGACAGTGGTTC; 3′ CTTCGGCCAGTAACGTTAGG
Terms and licenses: Academic/Nonprofit Terms; Industry Terms: Not Available to Industry
How to cite: pLV-EF1a-ArgSen was a gift from Brian Van Tine (Addgene plasmid # 184700 ; http://n2t.net/addgene:184700 ; RRID:Addgene_184700)
